>Addgene plasmid #12132 | Flag TSC2 wt | addgene full sequence | sequence record 197545 | Addgene NGS Result
ATGCATTAGTTATTAATAGTAATCAATTACGGGGTCATTAGTTCATAGCCCATATATGGAGTTCCGCGTT
ACATAACTTACGGTAAATGGCCCGCCTGGCTGACCGCCCAACGACCCCCGCCCATTGACGTCAATAATGA
CGTATGTTCCCATAGTAACGCCAATAGGGACTTTCCATTGACGTCAATGGGTGGAGTATTTACGGTAAAC
TGCCCACTTGGCAGTACATCAAGTGTATCATATGCCAAGTACGCCCCCTATTGACGTCAATGACGGTAAA
TGGCCCGCCTGGCATTATGCCCAGTACATGACCTTATGGGACTTTCCTACTTGGCAGTACATCTACGTAT
TAGTCATCGCTATTACCATGGTGATGCGGTTTTGGCAGTACATCAATGGGCGTGGATAGCGGTTTGACTC
ACGGGGATTTCCAAGTCTCCACCCCATTGACGTCAATGGGAGTTTGTTTTGGCACCAAAATCAACGGGAC
TTTCCAAAATGTCGTAACAACTCCGCCCCATTGACGCAAATGGGCGGTAGGCGTGTACGGTGGGAGGTCT
ATATAAGCAGAGCTGGTTTAGTGAACCGTCAGATCCGCTAGCGATTACGCCAAGCTCGAAATTAACCCTC
ACTAAAGGGAACAAAAGCTGGAGCTCCACCGCGGTGGCGGCCGCCACCATGGATTACAAGGATGACGACG
ATAAGAAGCCCGGGCGGATCCCATCGAATTCCGGTGCGTCCTGGTCCACCATGGCCAAACCAACAAGCAA
AGATTCAGGCTTGAAGGAGAAGTTTAAGATTCTGTTGGGACTGGGAACACCGAGGCCAAATCCCAGGTCT
GCAGAGGGTAAACAGACGGAGTTTATCATCACCGCGGAAATACTGAGAGAACTGAGCATGGAATGTGGCC
TCAACAATCGCATCCGGATGATAGGGCAGATTTGTGAAGTCGCAAAAACCAAGAAATTTGAAGAGCACGC
AGTGGAAGCACTCTGGAAGGCGGTCGCGGATCTGTTGCAGCCGGAGCGGCCGCTGGAGGCCCGGCACGCG
GTGCTGGCTCTGCTGAAGGCCATCGTGCAGGGGCAGGGCGAGCGTTTGGGGGTCCTCAGAGCCCTCTTCT
TTAAGGTCATCAAGGATTACCCTTCCAACGAAGACCTTCACGAAAGGCTGGAGGTTTTCAAGGCCCTCAC
AGACAATGGGAGACACATCACCTACTTGGAGGAAGAGCTGGCTGACTTTGTCCTGCAGTGGATGGATGTT
GGCTTGTCCTCGGAATTCCTTCTGGTGCTGGTGAACTTGGTCAAATTCAATAGCTGTTACCTCGACGAGT
ACATCGCAAGGATGGTTCAGATGATCTGTCTGCTGTGCGTCCGGACCGCGTCCTCTGTGGACATAGAGGT
CTCCCTGCAGGTGCTGGACGCCGTGGTCTGCTACAACTGCCTGCCGGCTGAGAGCCTCCCGCTGTTCATC
GTTACCCTCTGTCGCACCATCAACGTCAAGGAGCTCTGCGAGCCTTGCTGGAAGCTGATGCGGAACCTCC
TTGGCACCCACCTGGGCCACAGCGCCATCTACAACATGTGCCACCTCATGGAGGACAGAGCCTACATGGA
GGACGCGCCCCTGCTGAGAGGAGCCGTGTTTTTTGTGGGCATGGCTCTCTGGGGAGCCCACCGGCTCTAT
TCTCTCAGGAACTCGCCGACATCTGTGTTGCCATCATTTTACCAGGCCATGGCATGTCCGAACGAGGTGG
TGTCCTATGAGATCGTCCTGTCCATCACCAGGCTCATCAAGAAGTATAGGAAGGAGCTCCAGGTGGTGGC
GTGGGACATTCTGCTGAACATCATCGAACGGCTCCTTCAGCAGCTCCAGACCTTGGACAGCCCGGAGCTC
AGGACCATCGTCCATGACCTGTTGACCACGGTGGAGGAGCTGTGTGACCAGAACGAGTTCCACGGGTCTC
AGGAGAGATACTTTGAACTGGTGGAGAGATGTGCGGACCAGAGGCCTGAGTCCTCCCTCCTGAACCTGAT
CTCCTATAGAGCGCAGTCCATCCACCCGGCCAAGGACGGCTGGATTCAGAACCTGCAGGCGCTGATGGAG
AGATTCTTCAGGAGCGAGTCCCGAGGCGCCGTGCGCATCAAGGTGCTGGACGTGCTGTCCTTTGTGCTGC
TCATCAACAGGCAGTTCTATGAGGAGGAGCTGATTAACTCAGTGGTCATCTCGCAGCTCTCCCACATCCC
CGAGGATAAAGACCACCAGGTCCGAAAGCTGGCCACCCAGTTGCTGGTGGACCTGGCAGAGGGCTGCCAC
ACACACCACTTCAACAGCCTGCTGGACATCATCGAGAAGGTGATGGCCCGCTCCCTCTCCCCACCCCCGG
AGCTGGAAGAAAGGGATGTGGCCGCATACTCGGCCTCCTTGGAGGATGTGAAGACAGCCGTCCTGGGGCT
TCTGGTCATCCTTCAGACCAAGCTGTACACCCTGCCTGCAAGCCACGCCACGCGTGTGTATGAGATGCTG
GTCAGCCACATTCAGCTCCACTACAAGCACAGCTACACCCTGCCAATCGCGAGCAGCATCCGGCTGCAGG
CCTTTGACTTCCTGTTGCTGCTGCGGGCCGACTCACTGCACCGCCTGGGCCTGCCCAACAAGGATGGAGT
CGTGCGGTTCAGCCCCTACTGCGTCTGCGACTACATGGAGCCAGAGAGAGGCTCTGAGAAGAAGACCAGC
GGCCCCCTTTCTCCTCCCACAGGGCCTCCTGGCCCGGCGCCTGCAGGCCCCGCCGTGCGGCTGGGGTCCG
TGCCCTACTCCCTGCTCTTCCGCGTCCTGCTGCAGTGCTTGAAGCAGGAGTCTGACTGGAAGGTGCTGAA
GCTGGTTCTGGGCAGGCTGCCTGAGTCCCTGCGCTATAAAGTGCTCATCTTTACTTCCCCTTGCAGTGTG
GACCAGCTGTGCTCTGCTCTCTGCTCCATGCTTTCAGGCCCAAAGACACTGGAGCGGCTCCGAGGCGCCC
CAGAAGGCTTCTCCAGAACTGACTTGCACCTGGCCGTGGTTCCAGTGCTGACAGCATTAATCTCTTACCA
TAACTACCTGGACAAAACCAAACAGCGCGAGATGGTCTACTGCCTGGAGCAGGGCCTCATCCACCGCTGT
GCCAGACAGTGCGTCGTGGCCTTGTCCATCTGCAGCGTGGAGATGCCTGACATCATCATCAAGGCGCTGC
CTGTTCTGGTGGTGAAGCTCACGCACATCTCAGCCACAGCCAGCATGGCCGTCCCACTGCTGGAGTTCCT
GTCCACTCTGGCCAGGCTGCCGCACCTCTACAGGAACTTTGCCGCGGAGCAGTATGCCAGTGTGTTCGCC
ATCTCCCTGCCGTACACCAACCCCTCCAAGTTTAATCAGTACATCGTGTGTCTGGCCCATCACGTCATAG
CCATGTGGTTCATCAGGTGCCGCCTGCCCTTCCGGAAGGATTTTGTCCCTTTCATCACTAAGGGCCTGCG
GTCCAATGTCCTCTTGTCTTTTGATGACACCCCCGAGAAGGACAGCTTCAGGGCCCGGAGTACTAGTCTC
AACGAGAGACCCAAGAGTCTGAGGATAGCCAGACCCCCCAAACAAGGCTTGAATAACTCTCCACCCGTGA
AAGAATTCAAGGAGAGCTCTGCAGCCGAGGCCTTCCGGTGCCGCAGCATCAGTGTGTCTGAACATGTGGT
CCGCAGCAGGATACAGACGTCCCTCACCAGTGCCAGCTTGGGGTCTGCAGATGAGAACTCCGTGGCCCAG
GCTGACGATAGCCTGAAAAACCTCCACCTGGAGCTCACGGAAACCTGTCTGGACATGATGGCTCGATACG
TCTTCTCCAACTTCACGGCTGTCCCGAAGAGGTCTCCTGTGGGCGAGTTCCTCCTAGCGGGTGGCAGGAC
CAAAACCTGGCTGGTTGGGAACAAGCTTGTCACTGTGACGACAAGCGTGGGAACCGGGACCCGGTCGTTA
CTAGGCCTGGACTCGGGGGAGCTGCAGTCCGGCCCGGAGTCGAGCTCCAGCCCCGGGGTGCATGTAAGAC
AGACCAAGGAGGCGCCGGCCAAGCTGGAGTCCCAGGCTGGGCAGCAGGTGTCCCGTGGGGCCCGGGATCG
GGTCCGTTCCATGTCGGGGGGCCATGGTCTTCGAGTTGGCGCCCTGGACGTGCCGGCCTCCCAGTTCCTG
GGCAGTGCCACTTCTCCAGGACCACGGACTGCACCAGCCGCGAAACCTGAGAAGGCCTCAGCTGGCACCC
GGGTTCCTGTGCAGGAGAAGACGAACCTGGCGGCCTATGTGCCCCTGCTGACCCAGGGCTGGGCGGAGAT
CCTGGTCCGGAGGCCCACAGGGAACACCAGCTGGCTGATGAGCCTGGAGAACCCGCTCAGCCCTTTCTCC
TCGGACATCAACAACATGCCCCTGCAGGAGCTGTCTAACGCCCTCATGGCGGCTGAGCGCTTCAAGGAGC
ACCGGGACACAGCCCTGTACAAGTCACTGTCGGTGCCGGCAGCCAGCACGGCCAAACCCCCTCCTCTGCC
TCGCTCCAACACAGACTCCGCCGTGGTCATGGAGGAGGGAAGTCCGGGCGAGGTTCCTGTGCTGGTGGAG
CCCCCAGGGTTGGAGGACGTTGAGGCAGCGCTAGGCATGGACAGGCGCACGGATGCCTACAGCAGGTCGT
CCTCAGTCTCCAGCCAGGAGGAGAAGTCGCTCCACGCGGAGGAGCTGGTTGGCAGGGGCATCCCCATCGA
GCGAGTCGTCTCCTCGGAGGGTGGCCGGCCCTCTGTGGACCTCTCCTTCCAGCCCTCGCAGCCCCTGAGC
AAGTCCAGCTCCTCTCCCGAGCTGCAGACTCTGCAGGACATCCTCGGGGACCCTGGGGACAAGGCCGACG
TGGGCCGGCTGAGCCCTGAGGTTAAGGCCCGGTCACAGTCAGGGACCCTGGACGGGGAAAGTGCTGCCTG
GTCGGCCTCGGGCGAAGACAGTCGGGGCCAGCCCGAGGGTCCCTTGCCTTCCAGCTCCCCCCGCTCGCCC
AGTGGCCTCCGGCCCCGAGGTTACACCATCTCCGACTCGGCCCCATCACGCAGGGGCAAGAGAGTAGAGA
GGGACGCCTTAAAGAGCAGAGCCACAGCCTCCAATGCAGAGAAAGTGCCAGGCATCAACCCCAGTTTCGT
GTTCCTGCAGCTCTACCATTCCCCCTTCTTTGGCGACGAGTCAAACAAGCCAATCCTGCTGCCCAATGAG
TCACAGTCCTTTGAGCGGTCGGTGCAGCTCCTCGACCAGATCCCATCATACGACACCCACAAGATCGCCG
TCCTGTATGTTGGAGAAGGCCAGAGCAACAGCGAGCTCGCCATCCTGTCCAATGAGCATGGCTCCTACAG
GTACACGGAGTTCCTGACGGGCCTGGGCCGGCTCATCGAGCTGAAGGACTGCCAGCCGGACAAGGTGTAC
CTGGGAGGCCTGGACGTGTGTGGTGAGGACGGCCAGTTCACCTACTGCTGGCACGATGACATCATGCAAG
CCGTCTTCCACATCGCCACCCTGATGCCCACCAAGGACGTGGACAAGCACCGCTGCGACAAGAAGCGCCA
CCTGGGCAACGACTTTGTGTCCATTGTCTACAATGACTCCGGTGAGGACTTCAAGCTTGGCACCATCAAG
GGCCAGTTCAACTTTGTCCACGTGATCGTCACCCCGCTGGACTACGAGTGCAACCTGGTGTCCCTGCAGT
GCAGGAAAGACATGGAGGGCCTTGTGGACACCAGCGTGGCCAAGATCGTGTCTGACCGCAACCTGCCCTT
CGTGGCCCGCCAGATGGCCCTGCACGCAAATATGGCCTCACAGGTGCATCATAGCCGCTCCAACCCCACC
GATATCTACCCCTCCAAGTGGATTGCCCGGCTCCGCCACATCAAGCGGCTCCGCCAGCGGATCTGCGAGG
AAGCCGCCTACTCCAACCCCAGCCTACCTCTGGTGCACCCTCCGTCCCATAGCAAAGCCCCTGCACAGAC
TCCAGCCGAGCCCACACCTGGCTATGAGGTGGGCCAGCGGAAGCGCCTCATCTCCTCGGTGGAGGACTTC
ACCGAGTTTGTGTGAGGCCGGGGCCCTCCCTCCTGCACTGGCCTTGGACGGTATTGCCTGTCAGTGAAAT
AAATAAAGTCCTGACCCCAGTGCACAGACATAGAGGCACAAAAAAAAAAAAAAAAAAAGGAATTCCTGCA
GCCCGGGGGATCCCCCGGGCTGCAGGAATTCGATATCAAGCTTATCGATACCGTCGACCTCGAGGGGGGG
CCCGGTACCTTAATTAATTAAGGTACCAGGTAAGTGTACCCAATTCGCCCTATAGTGAGTCGTATTACAA
TTCACTCGATCGCCCTTCCCAACAGTTGCGCAGCCTGAATGGCGAATGGAGATCCAATTTTTAAGTGTAT
AATGTGTTAAACTACTGATTCTAATTGTTTGTGTATTTTAGATTCACAGTCCCAAGGCTCATTTCAGGCC
CCTCAGTCCTCACAGTCTGTTCATGATCATAATCAGCCATACCACATTTGTAGAGGTTTTACTTGCTTTA
AAAAACCTCCCACACCTCCCCCTGAACCTGAAACATAAAATGAATGCAATTGTTGTTGTTAACTTGTTTA
TTGCAGCTTATAATGGTTACAAATAAAGCAATAGCATCACAAATTTCACAAATAAAGCATTTTTTTCACT
GCATTCTAGTTGTGGTTTGTCCAAACTCATCAATGTATCTTAACGCGTAAATTGTAAGCGTTAATATTTT
GTTAAAATTCGCGTTAAATTTTTGTTAAATCAGCTCATTTTTTAACCAATAGGCCGAAATCGGCAAAATC
CCTTATAAATCAAAAGAATAGACCGAGATAGGGT
[37 nt withheld, positions 6895-6931]
AAAGAACGTGGACTCCAACGTCAAAGG
[49 nt withheld, positions 6959-7007]
T
[91 nt withheld, positions 7009-7099]
G
[124 nt withheld, positions 7101-7224]
CAGGTGGCACTTTTCGGGGAAATGTGCGCGGAACCCCTATTTGTTTATTTTTCTAAATACATTCAAATAT
GTATCCGCTCATGAGACAATAACCCTGATAAATGCTTCAATAATATTGAAAAAGGAAGAATCCTGAGGCG
GAAAGAACCAGCTGTGGAATGTGTGTCAGTTAGGGTGTGGAAAGTCCCCAGGCTCCCCAGCAGGCAGAAG
TATGCAAAGCATGCATCTCAATTAGTCAGCAACCAGGTGTGGAAAGTCCCCAGGCTCCCCAGCAGGCAGA
AGTATGCAAAGCATGCATCTCAATTAGTCAGCAACCATAGTCCCGCCCCTAACTCCGCCCATCCCGCCCC
TAACTCCGCCCAGTTCCGCCCATTCTCCGCCCCATGGCTGACTAATTTTTTTTATTTATGCAGAGGCCGA
GGCCGCCTCGGCCTCTGAGCTATTCCAGAAGTAGTGAGGAGGCTTTTTTGGAGGCCTAGGCTTTTGCAAA
GATCGATCAAGAGACAGGATGAGGATCGTTTCGCATGATTGAACAAGATGGATTGCACGCAGGTTCTCCG
GCCGCTTGGGTGGAGAGGCTATTCGGCTATGACTGGGCACAACAGACAATCGGCTGCTCTGATGCCGCCG
TGTTCCGGCTGTCAGCGCAGGGGCGCCCGGTTCTTTTTGTCAAGACCGACCTGTCCGGTGCCCTGAATGA
ACTGCAAGACGAGGCAGCGCGGCTATCGTGGCTGGCCACGACGGGCGTTCCTTGCGCAGCTGTGCTCGAC
GTTGTCACTGAAGCGGGAAGGGACTGGCTGCTATTGGGCGAAGTGCCGGGGCAGGATCTCCTGTCATCTC
ACCTTGCTCCTGCCGAGAAAGTATCCATCATGGCTGATGCAATGCGGCGGCTGCATACGCTTGATCCGGC
TACCTGCCCATTCGACCACCAAGCGAAACATCGCATCGAGCGAGCACGTACTCGGATGGAAGCCGGTCTT
GTCGATCAGGATGATCTGGACGAAGAACATCAGGGGCTCGCGCCAGCCGAACTGTTCGCCAGGCTCAAGG
CGAGCATGCCCGACGGCGAGGATCTCGTCGTGACCCATGGCGATGCCTGCTTGCCGAATATCATGGTGGA
AAATGGCCGCTTTTCTGGATTCATCGACTGTGGCCGGCTGGGTGTGGCGGACCGCTATCAGGACATAGCG
TTGGCTACCCGTGATATTGCTGAAGAACTTGGCGGCGAATGGGCTGACCGCTTCCTCGTGCTTTACGGTA
TCGCCGCTCCCGATTCGCAGCGCATCGCCTTCTATCGCCTTCTTGACGAGTTCTTCTGAGCGGGACTCTG
GGGTTCGAAATGACCGACCAAGCGACGCCCAACCTGCCATCACGAGATTTCGATTCCACCGCCGCCTTCT
ATGAAAGGTTGGGCTTCGGAATCGTTTTCCGGGACGCCGGCTGGATGATCCTCCAGCGCGGGGATCTCAT
GCTGGAGTTCTTCGCCCACCCTAGGGGGAGGCTAACTGAAACACGGAAGGAGACAATACCGGAAGGAACC
CGCGCTATGACGGCAATAAAAAGACAGAATAAAACGCACGGTGTTGGGTCGTTTGTTCATAAACGCGGGG
TTCGGTCCCAGGGCTGGCACTCTGTCGATACCCCACCGAGACCCCATTGGGGCCAATACGCCCGCGTTTC
TTCCTTTTCCCCACCCCACCCCCCAAGTTCGGGTGAAGGCCCAGGGCTCGCAGCCAACGTCGGGGCGGCA
GGCCCTGCCATAGCCTCAGGTTACTCATATATACTTTAGATTGATTTAAAACTTCATTTTTAATTTAAAA
GGATCTAGGTGAAGATCCTTTTTGATAATCTCATGACCAAAATCCCTTAACGTGAGTTTTCGTTCCACTG
AGCGTCAGACCCCGTAGAAAAGATCAAAGGATCTTCTTGAGATCCTTTTTTTCTGCGCGTAATCTGCTGC
TTGCAAACAAAAAAACCACCGCTACCAGCGGTGGTTTGTTTGCCGGATCAAGAGCTACCAACTCTTTTTC
CGAAGGTAACTGGCTTCAGCAGAGCGCAGATACCAAATACTGTTCTTCTAGTGTAGCCGTAGTTAGGCCA
CCACTTCAAGAACTCTGTAGCACCGCCTACATACCTCGCTCTGCTAATCCTGTTACCAGTGGCTGCTGCC
AGTGGCGATAAGTCGTGTCTTACCGGGTTGGACTCAAGACGATAGTTACCGGATAAGGCGCAGCGGTCGG
GCTGAACGGGGGGTTCGTGCACACAGCCCAGCTTGGAGCGAACGACCTACACCGAACTGAGATACCTACA
GCGTGAGCTATGAGAAAGCGCCACGCTTCCCGAAGGGAGAAAGGCGGACAGGTATCCGGTAAGCGGCAGG
GTCGGAACAGGAGAGCGCACGAGGGAGCTTCCAGGGGGAAACGCCTGGTATCTTTATAGTCCTGTCGGGT
TTCGCCACCTCTGACTTGAGCGTCGATTTTTGTGATGCTCGTCAGGGGGGCGGAGCCTATGGAAAAACGC
CAGCAACGCGGCCTTTTTACGGTTCCTGGCCTTTTGCTGGCCTTTTGCTCACATGTTCTTTCCTGCGTTA
TCCCCTGATTCTGTGGATAACCGTATTACCGCC
Features (pLannotate 1.2.2; 21 found; start..end, strand, type, name):
     67..370     +  enhancer       CMV enhancer: human cytomegalovirus immediate early enhancer
    371..574     +  promoter       CMV promoter: human cytomegalovirus (CMV) immediate early promoter
    620..638     +  promoter       T3 promoter: promoter for bacteriophage T3 RNA polymerase
    651..674     +  misc_feature   MCS (fragment): pBluescript multiple cloning site
    682..706     +  CDS            3xFLAG (fragment): three tandem FLAG® epitope tags
    751..6102    +  CDS            TSC2: TSC2_HUMAN - Also known as TSC4. Experimental evidence at protein level: Swiss-Prot protein existence level 1. In complex with TSC1, this tumor suppressor inhibits the nutrient-mediated or growth factor-stimulated phosphorylation of S6K1 and EIF4EBP1 by negatively regulating mTORC1 signaling (PubMed:12271141, PubMed:28215400). Acts as a GTPase-activating protein (GAP) for the small GTPase RHEB, a direct activator of the protein kinase activity of mTORC1 (PubMed:15340059). May also play a role in microtubule-mediated protein transport (By similarity). Also stimulates the intrinsic GTPase activi
   6205..6221    +  promoter       ARG4 promoter (fragment): S. cerevisiae ARG4
   6238..6309    +  misc_feature   MCS (fragment): pBluescript multiple cloning site
   6349..6367    -  promoter       T7 promoter: promoter for bacteriophage T7 RNA polymerase
   6377..6416    +  CDS            lacZα (fragment): LacZα fragment of β-galactosidase; lacZ fragment
   6426..6481    +  intron         small t intron (fragment): SV40 (simian virus 40) small t antigen intron
   6481..6618    +  CDS            large T antigen (fragment): large T antigen from SV40 (simian virus 40)
   6641..6762    +  polyA_signal   SV40 poly(A) signal: SV40 polyadenylation signal
   6796..7224    -  rep_origin     f1 ori (sequence partly withheld): f1 bacteriophage origin of replication; arrow indicates direction of (+) strand synthesis
   7251..7353    +  promoter       AmpR promoter: bla
   7357..7714    +  promoter       SV40 promoter: SV40 enhancer and early promoter
   7749..8543    +  CDS            NeoR/KanR: aminoglycoside phosphotransferase from Tn5; aph(3')-II (or nptII); confers resistance to neomycin, kanamycin, and G418 (Geneticin®)
   8564..8716    +  CDS            ble (fragment): BLE_KLEPN - Experimental evidence at protein level: Swiss-Prot protein existence level 1. Binding protein with a strong affinity to the bleomycin family of antibiotics. Binds to CL990; an antimitotic-antibiotic compound. From Klebsiella pneumoniae.
   8775..8822    +  polyA_signal   HSV TK poly(A) signal: herpes simplex virus thymidine kinase polyadenylation signal (Cole and Stacy, 1985)
   8913..8929    -  polyA_signal   bGH poly(A) signal (fragment): bovine growth hormone polyadenylation signal
   9151..9739    +  rep_origin     ori: high-copy-number ColE1/pMB1/pBR322/pUC origin of replication
