[The description below was written by a language model from this plasmid's Addgene catalogue record and pLannotate feature annotations shown in this document.]
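Description:
Flag TSC2 wt is a mammalian expression plasmid built on the Stratagene pCMV-Tag2 backbone, carrying the human TSC2 (tuberin) coding sequence of about 5.4 kb in a construct of roughly 9.8 kb. The insert was placed into a BamHI site that is retained at both ends, in frame behind the FLAG epitope supplied by the backbone, so the protein is made with an N-terminal FLAG tag. The annotation software labels this short tag region as a fragment of 3xFLAG, which is consistent with a single FLAG unit. Transcription is driven by the human cytomegalovirus immediate-early enhancer and promoter and terminated by an SV40 polyadenylation signal. T3 and T7 phage promoters flank the cloning region. Several short hits in the feature table (ARG4 promoter, lacZα, ble, bGH poly(A), SV40 small t and large T fragments) appear to be partial matches or backbone remnants rather than functional elements.

The plasmid replicates in E. coli from a high-copy ColE1/pUC-type origin and also carries an f1 origin. A single NeoR/KanR gene (Tn5 aminoglycoside phosphotransferase) sits behind tandem bacterial (bla) and SV40 early promoters and is followed by an HSV TK poly(A) signal. It therefore gives kanamycin resistance in bacteria and G418 selection in mammalian cells.

TSC2, in complex with TSC1, acts as a GTPase-activating protein for RHEB and thereby restrains mTORC1 signalling. Although designated wild type, the depositor notes that the insert carries an S802R change relative to the GenBank reference protein. The associated publication concerns AKT-mediated phosphorylation and membrane partitioning of TSC2, so the construct likely serves as the wild-type reference for expressing and detecting FLAG-tagged tuberin in such studies.
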