Addgene plasmid #12132: Flag TSC2 wt
Depositing lab: Cheryl Walker. Depositing organization: University of Texas MD Anderson Cancer Center. Publication: Activity of TSC2 is inhibited by AKT-mediated phosphorylation and membrane partitioning. Cai SL, Tee AR, Short JD, Bergeron JM, Kim J, Shen J, Guo R, Johnson CL, Kiguchi K, Walker CL. J Cell Biol. 2006 Apr 24. 173(2):279-89. 10.1083/jcb.200507119 PubMed 16636147.
Backbone
  Vector backbone: pCMV-Tag2
  Backbone manufacturer: Stratagene
  Backbone size w/o insert (bp): 4300
  Vector type: Mammalian Expression
  Selectable markers: Neomycin (select with G418)
Growth in bacteria
  Bacterial resistance: Kanamycin, 50 μg/mL
  Growth temperature: 37°C
  Growth strain: DH5alpha
  Copy number: High Copy
Gene/Insert
  Gene/Insert name: TSC2
  Species: H. sapiens (human)
  Insert size (bp): 5400
  Entrez Gene: TSC2 (a.k.a. LAM, PPP1R160, TSC4)
  Promoter: CMV
  Tag / fusion protein: Flag (N terminal on backbone)
  Cloning method: Restriction Enzyme; 5′ cloning site BamHI (not destroyed); 3′ cloning site BamHI (not destroyed)
  Sequencing primers: 5′ CMV-F; 3′ T7
Resource information
  A portion of this plasmid was derived from a plasmid made by: ShaoWei Li (Dr. Jeff DeClue's lab)
Terms and licenses: Academic/Nonprofit Terms; Industry Terms: Not Available to Industry
Depositor comments: Compared to GenBank reference sequence NP_001107854.1, the TSC2 insert contains a S802R mutation.
How to cite: Flag TSC2 wt was a gift from Cheryl Walker (Addgene plasmid # 12132 ; http://n2t.net/addgene:12132 ; RRID:Addgene_12132)
